Addgene plasmid #230883: AiP15645: pAAV-AiE1426m_3xC1-minBG-SYFP2-WPRE3-BGHpA (Alias: CN5645)
Purpose: AiE1426m_3xC1 is an enhancer sequence, designed to drive AAV-mediated transgene expression in striatal Sst-Chodl neurons
Depositing lab: Allen Institute for Brain Science & Jonathan Ting. Depositing organization: Allen Institute. Publication: Enhancer AAV toolbox for accessing and perturbing striatal cell types and circuits. Hunker AC, Wirthlin ME, Gill G, Johansen NJ, Hooper M, Omstead V, Vargas S, Lerma MN, Taskin N, Weed N, Laird WD, Bishaw YM, Bendrick JL, Gore BB, Ben-Simon Y, Opitz-Araya X, Martinez RA, Way SW, Thyagarajan B, Otto S, Sanchez REA, Alexander JR, Amaya A, Amster A, Arbuckle J, Ayala A, Baker PM, Barcelli T, Barta S, Bertagnolli D, Bielstein C, Bishwakarma P, Bowlus J, Boyer G, Brouner K, Casian B, Casper T, Chakka AB, Chakrabarty R, Chong P, Clark M, Colbert K, Daniel S, Dawe T, Departee M, DiValentin P, Donadio NP, Dotson NI, Dwivedi D, Egdorf T, Fliss T, Gary A, Goldy J, Grasso C, Groce EL, Gudsnuk K, Han W, Haradon Z, Hastings S, Helback O, Ho WV, Huang C, Johnson T, Jones DL, Juneau Z, Kenney J, Leibly M, Li S, Liang E, Loeffler H, Lusk NA, Madigan Z, Malloy J, Malone J, McCue R, Melchor J, Mich JK, Moosman S, Morin E, Naidoo R, Newman D, Ngo K, Nguyen K, Oster AL, Ouellette B, Oyama AA, Pena N, Pham T, Phillips E, Pom C, Potekhina L, Ransford S, Ray PL, Reding M, Rette DF, Reynoldson C, Rimorin C, Sigler AR, Rocha DB, Ronellenfitch K, Ruiz A, Sawyer L, Sevigny JP, Shapovalova NV, Shepard N, Shulga L, Soliman S, Staats B, Taormina MJ, Tieu M, Wang Y, Wilkes J, Wood T, Zhou T, Williford A, Dee N, Mollenkopf T, Ng L, Esposito L, Kalmbach BE, Yao S, Ariza J, Collman F, Mufti S, Smith K, Waters J, Ersing I, Patrick M, Zeng H, Lein ES, Kojima Y, Horwitz G, Owen SF, Levi BP, Daigle TL, Tasic B, Bakken TE, Ting JT. Neuron. 2025 May 21;113(10):1507-1524.e17. doi: 10.1016/j.neuron.2025.04.035. PubMed 40403704.
Backbone
  Vector backbone: pAAV
  Vector type: Mammalian Expression, AAV
Growth in bacteria
  Bacterial resistance: Ampicillin, 100 μg/mL
  Growth temperature: 30°C
  Growth strain: NEB Stable
  Copy number: Unknown
Gene/Insert
  Gene/Insert name: SYFP2
Terms and licenses: Academic/Nonprofit Terms; Industry Terms: Not Available to Industry
Depositor comments: Please visit https://doi.org/10.1101/2024.09.27.615553 for bioRxiv preprint.
How to cite: AiP15645: pAAV-AiE1426m_3xC1-minBG-SYFP2-WPRE3-BGHpA (Alias: CN5645) was a gift from Allen Institute for Brain Science & Jonathan Ting (Addgene plasmid # 230883 ; http://n2t.net/addgene:230883 ; RRID:Addgene_230883)
