[The description below was written by a language model from this plasmid's Addgene catalogue record and pLannotate feature annotations shown in this document.]
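Description:
AiP15645: pAAV-AiE1426m_3xC1-minBG-SYFP2-WPRE3-BGHpA (alias CN5645) is an AAV transfer plasmid for mammalian expression, built on a pAAV backbone and intended for packaging into recombinant AAV to label a specific neuronal population. It is propagated in E. coli through a high-copy ColE1/pUC-type origin and selected with ampicillin via the bla (AmpR) gene and its promoter. An f1 phage origin and small remnants of pBR322 bom and rop sequences are also annotated in the backbone. The record lists a recombination-deficient strain for growth, which is typical for plasmids carrying repeat-prone AAV2 inverted terminal repeats.

Between the AAV2 ITRs (the left one is annotated only as fragments, the right one in full), the cassette follows the order given in the name. AiE1426m_3xC1 is an enhancer sequence designed to drive transgene expression in striatal Sst-Chodl neurons. The name suggests a triplicated core element, though the record does not spell this out. It sits upstream of a minimal promoter, minBG, presumably a minimal beta-globin promoter. Neither element is picked up by the automated annotation, but both would fall in the roughly 1 kb unannotated stretch preceding the reporter. The minimal promoter relies on the enhancer for cell-type-restricted activity and drives SYFP2, a rapidly maturing monomeric yellow fluorescent protein. Downstream, the shortened WPRE3 element (annotated as two WPRE fragments) boosts transcript stability and expression, and a bovine growth hormone polyadenylation signal terminates the transcript.

The 5,123 nt full-sequence record matches this design. A second, 7,166 nt analyzer record repeats the same features but adds a Cre fragment and assorted tag fragments that do not fit the catalogue description, and these probably reflect an assembly artefact rather than the real construct.
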