Features (pLannotate 1.2.2; 14 found; start..end, strand, type, name):
     12..39      +  repeat_region  AAV2 ITR (fragment): inverted terminal repeat of adeno-associated virus serotype 2 inverted
     68..95      +  repeat_region  AAV2 ITR (fragment): inverted terminal repeat of adeno-associated virus serotype 2 inverted
   1141..1857    +  CDS            SYFP2: SYFP2 is a basic (constitutively fluorescent) yellow fluorescent protein published in 2006, derived from Aequorea victoria. It is reported to be a very rapidly-maturing monomer with moderate acid sensitivity.
   1897..2054    +  misc_feature   WPRE (fragment): woodchuck hepatitis virus posttranscriptional regulatory element
   2060..2140    +  misc_feature   WPRE (fragment): woodchuck hepatitis virus posttranscriptional regulatory element
   2157..2268    +  polyA_signal   bGH poly(A) signal: bovine growth hormone polyadenylation signal
   2386..2526    +  repeat_region  AAV2 ITR: inverted terminal repeat of adeno-associated virus serotype 2 inverted
   2531..2582    -  misc_feature   bom (fragment): basis of mobility region from pBR322
   2601..3056    +  rep_origin     f1 ori (sequence partly withheld): f1 bacteriophage origin of replication; arrow indicates direction of (+) strand synthesis
   3057..3106    -  misc_feature   bom (fragment): basis of mobility region from pBR322
   3208..3243    -  CDS            rop (fragment): Rop protein, which maintains plasmids at low copy number; rop
   3338..3442    +  promoter       AmpR promoter: bla
   3443..4303    +  CDS            AmpR: β-lactamase; bla; confers resistance to ampicillin, carbenicillin, and related antibiotics
   4474..5062    +  rep_origin     ori: high-copy-number ColE1/pMB1/pBR322/pUC origin of replication
>Addgene plasmid #230883 | AiP15645: pAAV-AiE1426m_3xC1-minBG-SYFP2-WPRE3-BGHpA (Alias: CN5645) | addgene full sequence | sequence record 474489 | Addgene NGS Result
CCTGCAGGCAGCTGCGCGCTCGCTCGCTCACTGAGGCCGCCCGGGCGTCGGGCGACCTTTGGTCGCCCGG
CCTCAGTGAGCGAGCGAGCGCGCAGAGAGGGAGTGGCCAACTCCATCACTAGGGGTTCCTGCGGCCGCAC
GCGTATTATGCTAATATGCCATAATTAACATAAATTAACATAGTTCTTGTGGGACCCCAGTTAATTCATG
TGAGAAAACATAAAATGTCAGGGTCGCGGCGAGGGGCCGGTAGGGGTGGGCGGAGGTTTCTGAGGAGGGA
GCTTTTGGGAGCTTCGAGTCAACAATAAAGGACCGAGGGTTCGGAGCAGGAGTGGCCTCGGTAAATGAAT
TCAGATATAATTCAAGCTTATTAGAGGGCTTTTTAAAAAAATAAAAAATTGATTCAGTGTATGAAAGCAA
GTTAACTACTTCTGTTCACCATTATTATGCTAATATGCCATAATTAACATAAATTAACATAGTTCTTGTG
GGACCCCAGTTAATTCATGTGAGAAAACATAAAATGTCAGGGTCGCGGCGAGGGGCCGGTAGGGGTGGGC
GGAGGTTTCTGAGGAGGGAGCTTTTGGGAGCTTCGAGTCAACAATAAAGGACCGAGGGTTCGGAGCAGGA
GTGGCCTCGGTAAATGAATTCAGATATAATTCAAGCTTATTAGAGGGCTTTTTAAAAAAATAAAAAATTG
ATTCAGTGTATGAAAGCAAGTTAACTACTTCTGTTCACCATTATTATGCTAATATGCCATAATTAACATA
AATTAACATAGTTCTTGTGGGACCCCAGTTAATTCATGTGAGAAAACATAAAATGTCAGGGTCGCGGCGA
GGGGCCGGTAGGGGTGGGCGGAGGTTTCTGAGGAGGGAGCTTTTGGGAGCTTCGAGTCAACAATAAAGGA
CCGAGGGTTCGGAGCAGGAGTGGCCTCGGTAAATGAATTCAGATATAATTCAAGCTTATTAGAGGGCTTT
TTAAAAAAATAAAAAATTGATTCAGTGTATGAAAGCAAGTTAACTACTTCTGTTCACCATTGAGCTCGGG
CTGGGCATAAAAGTCAGGGCAGAGCCATCTATTGCTTACATTTGCTTCTGGGATCCAGATCTTTCGAAGC
TAGCGCTACCGGTCGCCACCATGGTGAGCAAGGGCGAGGAGCTGTTCACCGGGGTGGTGCCCATCCTGGT
CGAGCTGGACGGCGACGTAAACGGCCACAAGTTCAGCGTGTCCGGCGAGGGCGAGGGCGATGCCACCTAC
GGCAAGCTGACCCTGAAGCTGATCTGCACCACCGGCAAGCTGCCCGTGCCCTGGCCCACCCTCGTGACCA
CCCTGGGCTACGGCGTGCAGTGCTTCGCCCGCTACCCCGACCACATGAAGCAGCACGACTTCTTCAAGTC
CGCCATGCCCGAAGGCTACGTCCAGGAGCGCACCATCTTCTTCAAGGACGACGGCAACTACAAGACCCGC
GCCGAGGTGAAGTTCGAGGGCGACACCCTGGTGAACCGCATCGAGCTGAAGGGCATCGACTTCAAGGAGG
ACGGCAACATCCTGGGGCACAAGCTGGAGTACAACTACAACAGCCACAACGTCTATATCACCGCCGACAA
GCAGAAGAACGGCATCAAGGCCAACTTCAAGATCCGCCACAACATCGAGGACGGCGGCGTGCAGCTCGCC
GACCACTACCAGCAGAACACCCCCATCGGCGACGGCCCCGTGCTGCTGCCCGACAACCACTACCTGAGCT
ACCAGTCCAAGCTGAGCAAAGACCCCAACGAGAAGCGCGATCACATGGTCCTGCTGGAGTTCGTGACCGC
CGCCGGGATCACTCTCGGCATGGACGAGCTGTACAAGTAAGTCGACGGCGCGCCGCGGCCGCGAATTCGA
TATCATAATCAACCTCTGGATTACAAAATTTGTGAAAGATTGACTGGTATTCTTAACTATGTTGCTCCTT
TTACGCTATGTGGATACGCTGCTTTAATGCCTTTGTATCATGCTATTGCTTCCCGTATGGCTTTCATTTT
CTCCTCCTTGTATAAATCCTGGTTAGTTCTTGCCACGGCGGAACTCATCGCCGCCTGCCTTGCCCGCTGC
TGGACAGGGGCTCGGCTGTTGGGCACTGACAATTCCGTGGCTCGAGAGATCTTCGACTGTGCCTTCTAGT
TGCCAGCCATCTGTTGTTTGCCCCTCCCCCGTGCCTTCCTTGACCCTGGAAGGTGCCACTCCCACTGTCC
TTTCCTAATAAAATGAGGAAATTGCATCGCATTGTCTGAGTAGGTGTCATTCTATTCTGGGGGGTGGGGT
GGGGCAGGACAGCAAGGGGGAGGATTGGGAAGACAATAGCAGGCATGAGATCTCACGTGCGGACCGAGCG
GCCGCAGGAACCCCTAGTGATGGAGTTGGCCACTCCCTCTCTGCGCGCTCGCTCGCTCACTGAGGCCGGG
CGACCAAAGGTCGCCCGACGCCCGGGCTTTGCCCGGGCGGCCTCAGTGAGCGAGCGAGCGCGCAGCTGCC
TGCAGGGGCGCCTGATGCGGTATTTTCTCCTTACGCATCTGTGCGGTATTTCACACCGCATA
[95 nt withheld, positions 2583-2677]
T
[46 nt withheld, positions 2679-2724]
C
[141 nt withheld, positions 2726-2866]
CCTTTGACGTTGGAGTCCACGTTCTTT
[37 nt withheld, positions 2894-2930]
ACTCTATCTCGGGCTATTCTTTTGATTTATAAGGGATTTTGCCGATTTCGGTCTATTGGTTAAAAAATGA
GCTGATTTAACAAAAATTTAACGCGAATTTTAACAAAATATTAACGTTTACAATTTTATGGTGCACTCTC
AGTACAATCTGCTCTGATGCCGCATAGTTAAGCCAGCCCCGACACCCGCCAACACCCGCTGACGCGCCCT
GACGGGCTTGTCTGCTCCCGGCATCCGCTTACAGACAAGCTGTGACCGTCTCCGGGAGCTGCATGTGTCA
GAGGTTTTCACCGTCATCACCGAAACGCGCGAGACGAAAGGGCCTCGTGATACGCCTATTTTTATAGGTT
AATGTCATGATAATAATGGTTTCTTAGACGTCAGGTGGCACTTTTCGGGGAAATGTGCGCGGAACCCCTA
TTTGTTTATTTTTCTAAATACATTCAAATATGTATCCGCTCATGAGACAATAACCCTGATAAATGCTTCA
ATAATATTGAAAAAGGAAGAGTATGAGTATTCAACATTTCCGTGTCGCCCTTATTCCCTTTTTTGCGGCA
TTTTGCCTTCCTGTTTTTGCTCACCCAGAAACGCTGGTGAAAGTAAAAGATGCTGAAGATCAGTTGGGTG
CACGAGTGGGTTACATCGAACTGGATCTCAACAGCGGTAAGATCCTTGAGAGTTTTCGCCCCGAAGAACG
TTTTCCAATGATGAGCACTTTTAAAGTTCTGCTATGTGGCGCGGTATTATCCCGTATTGACGCCGGGCAA
GAGCAACTCGGTCGCCGCATACACTATTCTCAGAATGACTTGGTTGAGTACTCACCAGTCACAGAAAAGC
ATCTTACGGATGGCATGACAGTAAGAGAATTATGCAGTGCTGCCATAACCATGAGTGATAACACTGCGGC
CAACTTACTTCTGACAACGATCGGAGGACCGAAGGAGCTAACCGCTTTTTTGCACAACATGGGGGATCAT
GTAACTCGCCTTGATCGTTGGGAACCGGAGCTGAATGAAGCCATACCAAACGACGAGCGTGACACCACGA
TGCCTGTAGCAATGGCAACAACGTTGCGCAAACTATTAACTGGCGAACTACTTACTCTAGCTTCCCGGCA
ACAATTAATAGACTGGATGGAGGCGGATAAAGTTGCAGGACCACTTCTGCGCTCGGCCCTTCCGGCTGGC
TGGTTTATTGCTGATAAATCTGGAGCCGGTGAGCGTGGGTCTCGCGGTATCATTGCAGCACTGGGGCCAG
ATGGTAAGCCCTCCCGTATCGTAGTTATCTACACGACGGGGAGTCAGGCAACTATGGATGAACGAAATAG
ACAGATCGCTGAGATAGGTGCCTCACTGATTAAGCATTGGTAACTGTCAGACCAAGTTTACTCATATATA
CTTTAGATTGATTTAAAACTTCATTTTTAATTTAAAAGGATCTAGGTGAAGATCCTTTTTGATAATCTCA
TGACCAAAATCCCTTAACGTGAGTTTTCGTTCCACTGAGCGTCAGACCCCGTAGAAAAGATCAAAGGATC
TTCTTGAGATCCTTTTTTTCTGCGCGTAATCTGCTGCTTGCAAACAAAAAAACCACCGCTACCAGCGGTG
GTTTGTTTGCCGGATCAAGAGCTACCAACTCTTTTTCCGAAGGTAACTGGCTTCAGCAGAGCGCAGATAC
CAAATACTGTTCTTCTAGTGTAGCCGTAGTTAGGCCACCACTTCAAGAACTCTGTAGCACCGCCTACATA
CCTCGCTCTGCTAATCCTGTTACCAGTGGCTGCTGCCAGTGGCGATAAGTCGTGTCTTACCGGGTTGGAC
TCAAGACGATAGTTACCGGATAAGGCGCAGCGGTCGGGCTGAACGGGGGGTTCGTGCACACAGCCCAGCT
TGGAGCGAACGACCTACACCGAACTGAGATACCTACAGCGTGAGCTATGAGAAAGCGCCACGCTTCCCGA
AGGGAGAAAGGCGGACAGGTATCCGGTAAGCGGCAGGGTCGGAACAGGAGAGCGCACGAGGGAGCTTCCA
GGGGGAAACGCCTGGTATCTTTATAGTCCTGTCGGGTTTCGCCACCTCTGACTTGAGCGTCGATTTTTGT
GATGCTCGTCAGGGGGGCGGAGCCTATGGAAAAACGCCAGCAACGCGGCCTTTTTACGGTTCCTGGCCTT
TTGCTGGCCTTTTGCTCACATGT
