Features (pLannotate 1.2.2; 13 found; start..end, strand, type, name):
      1..141     -  repeat_region  AAV2 ITR: inverted terminal repeat of adeno-associated virus serotype 2 inverted
   1152..1868    +  CDS            SYFP2: SYFP2 is a basic (constitutively fluorescent) yellow fluorescent protein published in 2006, derived from Aequorea victoria. It is reported to be a very rapidly-maturing monomer with moderate acid sensitivity.
   1908..2065    +  misc_feature   WPRE (fragment): woodchuck hepatitis virus posttranscriptional regulatory element
   2071..2151    +  misc_feature   WPRE (fragment): woodchuck hepatitis virus posttranscriptional regulatory element
   2168..2279    +  polyA_signal   bGH poly(A) signal: bovine growth hormone polyadenylation signal
   2391..2531    +  repeat_region  AAV2 ITR: inverted terminal repeat of adeno-associated virus serotype 2 inverted
   2536..2587    -  misc_feature   bom (fragment): basis of mobility region from pBR322
   2606..2986    +  rep_origin     M13 ori (sequence partly withheld): M13 bacteriophage origin of replication; arrow indicates direction of (+) strand synthesis
   3062..3111    -  misc_feature   bom (fragment): basis of mobility region from pBR322
   3213..3248    -  CDS            rop (fragment): Rop protein, which maintains plasmids at low copy number; rop
   3343..3447    +  promoter       AmpR promoter: bla
   3448..4308    +  CDS            AmpR: β-lactamase; bla; confers resistance to ampicillin, carbenicillin, and related antibiotics
   4479..5067    +  rep_origin     ori: high-copy-number ColE1/pMB1/pBR322/pUC origin of replication
>Addgene plasmid #230883 | AiP15645: pAAV-AiE1426m_3xC1-minBG-SYFP2-WPRE3-BGHpA (Alias: CN5645) | analyzer sequence | sequence record 453375
CCTGCAGGCAGCTGCGCGCTCGCTCGCTCACTGAGGCCGCCCGGGCAAAGCCCGGGCGTCGGGCGACCTT
TGGTCGCCCGGCCTCAGTGAGCGAGCGAGCGCGCAGAGAGGGAGTGGCCAACTCCATCACTAGGGGTTCC
TGCGGCCGCACGCGTATTATGCTAATATGCCATAATTAACATAAATTAACATAGTTCTTGTGGGACCCCA
GTTAATTCATGTGAGAAAACATAAAATGTCAGGGTCGCGGCGAGGGGCCGGTAGGGGTGGGCGGAGGTTT
CTGAGGAGGGAGCTTTTGGGAGCTTCGAGTCAACAATAAAGGACCGAGGGTTCGGAGCAGGAGTGGCCTC
GGTAAATGAATTCAGATATAATTCAAGCTTATTAGAGGGCTTTTTAAAAAAATAAAAAATTGATTCAGTG
TATGAAAGCAAGTTAACTACTTCTGTTCACCATTATTATGCTAATATGCCATAATTAACATAAATTAACA
TAGTTCTTGTGGGACCCCAGTTAATTCATGTGAGAAAACATAAAATGTCAGGGTCGCGGCGAGGGGCCGG
TAGGGGTGGGCGGAGGTTTCTGAGGAGGGAGCTTTTGGGAGCTTCGAGTCAACAATAAAGGACCGAGGGT
TCGGAGCAGGAGTGGCCTCGGTAAATGAATTCAGATATAATTCAAGCTTATTAGAGGGCTTTTTAAAAAA
ATAAAAAATTGATTCAGTGTATGAAAGCAAGTTAACTACTTCTGTTCACCATTATTATGCTAATATGCCA
TAATTAACATAAATTAACATAGTTCTTGTGGGACCCCAGTTAATTCATGTGAGAAAACATAAAATGTCAG
GGTCGCGGCGAGGGGCCGGTAGGGGTGGGCGGAGGTTTCTGAGGAGGGAGCTTTTGGGAGCTTCGAGTCA
ACAATAAAGGACCGAGGGTTCGGAGCAGGAGTGGCCTCGGTAAATGAATTCAGATATAATTCAAGCTTAT
TAGAGGGCTTTTTAAAAAAATAAAAAATTGATTCAGTGTATGAAAGCAAGTTAACTACTTCTGTTCACCA
TTGAGCTCGGGCTGGGCATAAAAGTCAGGGCAGAGCCATCTATTGCTTACATTTGCTTCTGGGATCCAGA
TCTTTCGAAGCTAGCGCTACCGGTCGCCACCATGGTGAGCAAGGGCGAGGAGCTGTTCACCGGGGTGGTG
CCCATCCTGGTCGAGCTGGACGGCGACGTAAACGGCCACAAGTTCAGCGTGTCCGGCGAGGGCGAGGGCG
ATGCCACCTACGGCAAGCTGACCCTGAAGCTGATCTGCACCACCGGCAAGCTGCCCGTGCCCTGGCCCAC
CCTCGTGACCACCCTGGGCTACGGCGTGCAGTGCTTCGCCCGCTACCCCGACCACATGAAGCAGCACGAC
TTCTTCAAGTCCGCCATGCCCGAAGGCTACGTCCAGGAGCGCACCATCTTCTTCAAGGACGACGGCAACT
ACAAGACCCGCGCCGAGGTGAAGTTCGAGGGCGACACCCTGGTGAACCGCATCGAGCTGAAGGGCATCGA
CTTCAAGGAGGACGGCAACATCCTGGGGCACAAGCTGGAGTACAACTACAACAGCCACAACGTCTATATC
ACCGCCGACAAGCAGAAGAACGGCATCAAGGCCAACTTCAAGATCCGCCACAACATCGAGGACGGCGGCG
TGCAGCTCGCCGACCACTACCAGCAGAACACCCCCATCGGCGACGGCCCCGTGCTGCTGCCCGACAACCA
CTACCTGAGCTACCAGTCCAAGCTGAGCAAAGACCCCAACGAGAAGCGCGATCACATGGTCCTGCTGGAG
TTCGTGACCGCCGCCGGGATCACTCTCGGCATGGACGAGCTGTACAAGTAAGTCGACGGCGCGCCGCGGC
CGCGAATTCGATATCATAATCAACCTCTGGATTACAAAATTTGTGAAAGATTGACTGGTATTCTTAACTA
TGTTGCTCCTTTTACGCTATGTGGATACGCTGCTTTAATGCCTTTGTATCATGCTATTGCTTCCCGTATG
GCTTTCATTTTCTCCTCCTTGTATAAATCCTGGTTAGTTCTTGCCACGGCGGAACTCATCGCCGCCTGCC
TTGCCCGCTGCTGGACAGGGGCTCGGCTGTTGGGCACTGACAATTCCGTGGCTCGAGAGATCTTCGACTG
TGCCTTCTAGTTGCCAGCCATCTGTTGTTTGCCCCTCCCCCGTGCCTTCCTTGACCCTGGAAGGTGCCAC
TCCCACTGTCCTTTCCTAATAAAATGAGGAAATTGCATCGCATTGTCTGAGTAGGTGTCATTCTATTCTG
GGGGGTGGGGTGGGGCAGGACAGCAAGGGGGAGGATTGGGAAGACAATAGCAGGCATGCACGTGCGGACC
GAGCGGCCGCAGGAACCCCTAGTGATGGAGTTGGCCACTCCCTCTCTGCGCGCTCGCTCGCTCACTGAGG
CCGGGCGACCAAAGGTCGCCCGACGCCCGGGCTTTGCCCGGGCGGCCTCAGTGAGCGAGCGAGCGCGCAG
CTGCCTGCAGGGGCGCCTGATGCGGTATTTTCTCCTTACGCATCTGTGCGGTATTTCACACCGCATA
[142 nt withheld, positions 2588-2729]
C
[141 nt withheld, positions 2731-2871]
CCTTTGACGTTGGAGTCCACGTTCTTT
[37 nt withheld, positions 2899-2935]
ACCCTATCTCGGGCTATTCTTTTGATTTATAAGGGATTTTGCCGATTTCGGCCTATTGGTTAAAAAATGA
GCTGATTTAACAAAAATTTAACGCGAATTTTAACAAAATATTAACGTTTACAATTTTATGGTGCACTCTC
AGTACAATCTGCTCTGATGCCGCATAGTTAAGCCAGCCCCGACACCCGCCAACACCCGCTGACGCGCCCT
GACGGGCTTGTCTGCTCCCGGCATCCGCTTACAGACAAGCTGTGACCGTCTCCGGGAGCTGCATGTGTCA
GAGGTTTTCACCGTCATCACCGAAACGCGCGAGACGAAAGGGCCTCGTGATACGCCTATTTTTATAGGTT
AATGTCATGATAATAATGGTTTCTTAGACGTCAGGTGGCACTTTTCGGGGAAATGTGCGCGGAACCCCTA
TTTGTTTATTTTTCTAAATACATTCAAATATGTATCCGCTCATGAGACAATAACCCTGATAAATGCTTCA
ATAATATTGAAAAAGGAAGAGTATGAGTATTCAACATTTCCGTGTCGCCCTTATTCCCTTTTTTGCGGCA
TTTTGCCTTCCTGTTTTTGCTCACCCAGAAACGCTGGTGAAAGTAAAAGATGCTGAAGATCAGTTGGGTG
CACGAGTGGGTTACATCGAACTGGATCTCAACAGCGGTAAGATCCTTGAGAGTTTTCGCCCCGAAGAACG
TTTTCCAATGATGAGCACTTTTAAAGTTCTGCTATGTGGCGCGGTATTATCCCGTATTGACGCCGGGCAA
GAGCAACTCGGTCGCCGCATACACTATTCTCAGAATGACTTGGTTGAGTACTCACCAGTCACAGAAAAGC
ATCTTACGGATGGCATGACAGTAAGAGAATTATGCAGTGCTGCCATAACCATGAGTGATAACACTGCGGC
CAACTTACTTCTGACAACGATCGGAGGACCGAAGGAGCTAACCGCTTTTTTGCACAACATGGGGGATCAT
GTAACTCGCCTTGATCGTTGGGAACCGGAGCTGAATGAAGCCATACCAAACGACGAGCGTGACACCACGA
TGCCTGTAGCAATGGCAACAACGTTGCGCAAACTATTAACTGGCGAACTACTTACTCTAGCTTCCCGGCA
ACAATTAATAGACTGGATGGAGGCGGATAAAGTTGCAGGACCACTTCTGCGCTCGGCCCTTCCGGCTGGC
TGGTTTATTGCTGATAAATCTGGAGCCGGTGAGCGTGGGTCTCGCGGTATCATTGCAGCACTGGGGCCAG
ATGGTAAGCCCTCCCGTATCGTAGTTATCTACACGACGGGGAGTCAGGCAACTATGGATGAACGAAATAG
ACAGATCGCTGAGATAGGTGCCTCACTGATTAAGCATTGGTAACTGTCAGACCAAGTTTACTCATATATA
CTTTAGATTGATTTAAAACTTCATTTTTAATTTAAAAGGATCTAGGTGAAGATCCTTTTTGATAATCTCA
TGACCAAAATCCCTTAACGTGAGTTTTCGTTCCACTGAGCGTCAGACCCCGTAGAAAAGATCAAAGGATC
TTCTTGAGATCCTTTTTTTCTGCGCGTAATCTGCTGCTTGCAAACAAAAAAACCACCGCTACCAGCGGTG
GTTTGTTTGCCGGATCAAGAGCTACCAACTCTTTTTCCGAAGGTAACTGGCTTCAGCAGAGCGCAGATAC
CAAATACTGTCCTTCTAGTGTAGCCGTAGTTAGGCCACCACTTCAAGAACTCTGTAGCACCGCCTACATA
CCTCGCTCTGCTAATCCTGTTACCAGTGGCTGCTGCCAGTGGCGATAAGTCGTGTCTTACCGGGTTGGAC
TCAAGACGATAGTTACCGGATAAGGCGCAGCGGTCGGGCTGAACGGGGGGTTCGTGCACACAGCCCAGCT
TGGAGCGAACGACCTACACCGAACTGAGATACCTACAGCGTGAGCTATGAGAAAGCGCCACGCTTCCCGA
AGGGAGAAAGGCGGACAGGTATCCGGTAAGCGGCAGGGTCGGAACAGGAGAGCGCACGAGGGAGCTTCCA
GGGGGAAACGCCTGGTATCTTTATAGTCCTGTCGGGTTTCGCCACCTCTGACTTGAGCGTCGATTTTTGT
GATGCTCGTCAGGGGGGCGGAGCCTATGGAAAAACGCCAGCAACGCGGCCTTTTTACGGTTCCTGGCCTT
TTGCTGGCCTTTTGCTCACATGT
