Features (pLannotate 1.2.2; 23 found; start..end, strand, type, name):
      1..519     -  CDS            cre (fragment): RECR_BPP1 - Experimental evidence at protein level: Swiss-Prot protein existence level 1. Catalyzes site-specific recombination between two 34-base- pair LOXP sites. Its role is to maintain the phage genome as a monomeric unit-copy plasmid in the lysogenic state. From Escherichia phage P1 (Bacteriophage P1).
    951..1010    +  rep_origin     ori (fragment): high-copy-number ColE1/pMB1/pBR322/pUC origin of replication
   1083..1110    +  repeat_region  AAV2 ITR (fragment): inverted terminal repeat of adeno-associated virus serotype 2 inverted
   1139..1166    +  repeat_region  AAV2 ITR (fragment): inverted terminal repeat of adeno-associated virus serotype 2 inverted
   2212..2928    +  CDS            SYFP2: SYFP2 is a basic (constitutively fluorescent) yellow fluorescent protein published in 2006, derived from Aequorea victoria. It is reported to be a very rapidly-maturing monomer with moderate acid sensitivity.
   2968..3125    +  misc_feature   WPRE (fragment): woodchuck hepatitis virus posttranscriptional regulatory element
   3131..3211    +  misc_feature   WPRE (fragment): woodchuck hepatitis virus posttranscriptional regulatory element
   3228..3339    +  polyA_signal   bGH poly(A) signal: bovine growth hormone polyadenylation signal
   3457..3597    +  repeat_region  AAV2 ITR: inverted terminal repeat of adeno-associated virus serotype 2 inverted
   3602..3653    -  misc_feature   bom (fragment): basis of mobility region from pBR322
   3672..4127    +  rep_origin     f1 ori (sequence partly withheld): f1 bacteriophage origin of replication; arrow indicates direction of (+) strand synthesis
   4128..4177    -  misc_feature   bom (fragment): basis of mobility region from pBR322
   4279..4314    -  CDS            rop (fragment): Rop protein, which maintains plasmids at low copy number; rop
   4409..4513    +  promoter       AmpR promoter: bla
   4514..5374    +  CDS            AmpR: β-lactamase; bla; confers resistance to ampicillin, carbenicillin, and related antibiotics
   5545..6133    +  rep_origin     ori: high-copy-number ColE1/pMB1/pBR322/pUC origin of replication
   6206..6233    +  repeat_region  AAV2 ITR (fragment): inverted terminal repeat of adeno-associated virus serotype 2 inverted
   6262..6289    +  repeat_region  AAV2 ITR (fragment): inverted terminal repeat of adeno-associated virus serotype 2 inverted
   6353..6388    -  polyA_signal   bGH poly(A) signal (fragment): bovine growth hormone polyadenylation signal
   7016..7036    +  CDS            capTEV™ (fragment): composite tag for in vivo biotinylation, TEV protease cleavage, and 6xHis tagging
   7037..7069    +  CDS            T7 tag (gene 10 leader): leader peptide from bacteriophage T7 gene 10 promotes efficient translation in E. coli
   7073..7096    +  CDS            Xpress™ tag: Xpress™ epitope tag, including an enterokinase recognition and cleavage site
   7124..7141    +  CDS            calmodulin-binding peptide (fragment): calmodulin-binding peptide from avian smooth muscle myosin light chain kinase
>Addgene plasmid #230883 | AiP15645: pAAV-AiE1426m_3xC1-minBG-SYFP2-WPRE3-BGHpA (Alias: CN5645) Sequencing Result | analyzer sequence | sequence record 459323
AATGCGCAGCAGGGTGTTGTAGGCAATGCCCAGGAAGGCCAGGTTCCTGATGTCCTGGCATCTGTCAGAG
TTCTCCATCAGGGATCTGACTTGGTCAAAGTCAGTGCGTTCAAAGGCCAGGGCCTGCTTGGCTCTCTCCC
CAGCATCCACATTCTCCTTTCTGATTCTCCTCATCACCAGGGACACAGCATTGGAGTCAGAAGGGCGAGG
CAGGCCAGATCTCCTGTGCAGCATGTTGAGCTGGCCCAGGTGCTGTTGGATGGTCTTCACAGCCAGGCCT
CTGGCTTGCAGGTACAGGAGGTAGTCCCTCACATCCTCAGGTTCAGCAGGGAACCATTTCCTGTTGTTCA
GCTTGCACCAGGCAGCCCAGGATCTGCACACAGACAGGAGCATCTTCCAGGTGTGTTCAGAGAAGGCCTG
CCTGTCCCTGAACATGTCCATCAGGTTCTTCCTGACTTCATCAGAGGTGGCATCCACAGGGAGGGCAGGC
AGGTTTTGGTGCACAGTCAGCAGGTTGGAGACTTTCCTCTTCTTCTTGGGCACCATGGTGGCTAGCTTCG
AAAGATCTGGATCCCAGAAGCAAATGTAAGCAATAGATGGCTCTGCCCTGACTTTTATGCCCAGCCCGAG
CTCGTCCCCCAATGCCCCAACAGTCTCCTGCCTACAGGATATGATATAATACACTCCATATATATTTGGC
TCTGGCATCAAGCAGCAGGCTGATAGAAACGTATCCATTTAAAAACCCATCAGCTGGCTCATGCGGTCAT
TACTTCAGTTATTTTAAGAAAGTACATCTCAAAGTCATTTTTCCCTTTATTCTAATTTCTTGGGTCCCCC
AATGCCCCAACAGTCTCCTGCCTACAGGATATGATATAATACACTCCATATATATTTGGCTCTGGCATCA
AGCAGCAGGCTGATAGAAACGTATCCATTTAAAAACCCATCACCTCTGACTTGAGCGTCGATTTTTGTGA
TGCTCGTCAGGGGGGCGGAGCCTATGGAAAAACGCCAGCAACGCGGCCTTTTTACGGTTCCTGGCCTTTT
GCTGGCCTTTTGCTCACATGTCCTGCAGGCAGCTGCGCGCTCGCTCGCTCACTGAGGCCGCCCGGGCGTC
GGGCGACCTTTGGTCGCCCGGCCTCAGTGAGCGAGCGAGCGCGCAGAGAGGGAGTGGCCAACTCCATCAC
TAGGGGTTCCTGCGGCCGCACGCGTATTATGCTAATATGCCATAATTAACATAAATTAACATAGTTCTTG
TGGGACCCCAGTTAATTCATGTGAGAAAACATAAAATGTCAGGGTCGCGGCGAGGGGCCGGTAGGGGTGG
GCGGAGGTTTCTGAGGAGGGAGCTTTTGGGAGCTTCGAGTCAACAATAAAGGACCGAGGGTTCGGAGCAG
GAGTGGCCTCGGTAAATGAATTCAGATATAATTCAAGCTTATTAGAGGGCTTTTTAAAAAAATAAAAAAT
TGATTCAGTGTATGAAAGCAAGTTAACTACTTCTGTTCACCATTATTATGCTAATATGCCATAATTAACA
TAAATTAACATAGTTCTTGTGGGACCCCAGTTAATTCATGTGAGAAAACATAAAATGTCAGGGTCGCGGC
GAGGGGCCGGTAGGGGTGGGCGGAGGTTTCTGAGGAGGGAGCTTTTGGGAGCTTCGAGTCAACAATAAAG
GACCGAGGGTTCGGAGCAGGAGTGGCCTCGGTAAATGAATTCAGATATAATTCAAGCTTATTAGAGGGCT
TTTTAAAAAAATAAAAAATTGATTCAGTGTATGAAAGCAAGTTAACTACTTCTGTTCACCATTATTATGC
TAATATGCCATAATTAACATAAATTAACATAGTTCTTGTGGGACCCCAGTTAATTCATGTGAGAAAACAT
AAAATGTCAGGGTCGCGGCGAGGGGCCGGTAGGGGTGGGCGGAGGTTTCTGAGGAGGGAGCTTTTGGGAG
CTTCGAGTCAACAATAAAGGACCGAGGGTTCGGAGCAGGAGTGGCCTCGGTAAATGAATTCAGATATAAT
TCAAGCTTATTAGAGGGCTTTTTAAAAAAATAAAAAATTGATTCAGTGTATGAAAGCAAGTTAACTACTT
CTGTTCACCATTGAGCTCGGGCTGGGCATAAAAGTCAGGGCAGAGCCATCTATTGCTTACATTTGCTTCT
GGGATCCAGATCTTTCGAAGCTAGCGCTACCGGTCGCCACCATGGTGAGCAAGGGCGAGGAGCTGTTCAC
CGGGGTGGTGCCCATCCTGGTCGAGCTGGACGGCGACGTAAACGGCCACAAGTTCAGCGTGTCCGGCGAG
GGCGAGGGCGATGCCACCTACGGCAAGCTGACCCTGAAGCTGATCTGCACCACCGGCAAGCTGCCCGTGC
CCTGGCCCACCCTCGTGACCACCCTGGGCTACGGCGTGCAGTGCTTCGCCCGCTACCCCGACCACATGAA
GCAGCACGACTTCTTCAAGTCCGCCATGCCCGAAGGCTACGTCCAGGAGCGCACCATCTTCTTCAAGGAC
GACGGCAACTACAAGACCCGCGCCGAGGTGAAGTTCGAGGGCGACACCCTGGTGAACCGCATCGAGCTGA
AGGGCATCGACTTCAAGGAGGACGGCAACATCCTGGGGCACAAGCTGGAGTACAACTACAACAGCCACAA
CGTCTATATCACCGCCGACAAGCAGAAGAACGGCATCAAGGCCAACTTCAAGATCCGCCACAACATCGAG
GACGGCGGCGTGCAGCTCGCCGACCACTACCAGCAGAACACCCCCATCGGCGACGGCCCCGTGCTGCTGC
CCGACAACCACTACCTGAGCTACCAGTCCAAGCTGAGCAAAGACCCCAACGAGAAGCGCGATCACATGGT
CCTGCTGGAGTTCGTGACCGCCGCCGGGATCACTCTCGGCATGGACGAGCTGTACAAGTAAGTCGACGGC
GCGCCGCGGCCGCGAATTCGATATCATAATCAACCTCTGGATTACAAAATTTGTGAAAGATTGACTGGTA
TTCTTAACTATGTTGCTCCTTTTACGCTATGTGGATACGCTGCTTTAATGCCTTTGTATCATGCTATTGC
TTCCCGTATGGCTTTCATTTTCTCCTCCTTGTATAAATCCTGGTTAGTTCTTGCCACGGCGGAACTCATC
GCCGCCTGCCTTGCCCGCTGCTGGACAGGGGCTCGGCTGTTGGGCACTGACAATTCCGTGGCTCGAGAGA
TCTTCGACTGTGCCTTCTAGTTGCCAGCCATCTGTTGTTTGCCCCTCCCCCGTGCCTTCCTTGACCCTGG
AAGGTGCCACTCCCACTGTCCTTTCCTAATAAAATGAGGAAATTGCATCGCATTGTCTGAGTAGGTGTCA
TTCTATTCTGGGGGGTGGGGTGGGGCAGGACAGCAAGGGGGAGGATTGGGAAGACAATAGCAGGCATGAG
ATCTCACGTGCGGACCGAGCGGCCGCAGGAACCCCTAGTGATGGAGTTGGCCACTCCCTCTCTGCGCGCT
CGCTCGCTCACTGAGGCCGGGCGACCAAAGGTCGCCCGACGCCCGGGCTTTGCCCGGGCGGCCTCAGTGA
GCGAGCGAGCGCGCAGCTGCCTGCAGGGGCGCCTGATGCGGTATTTTCTCCTTACGCATCTGTGCGGTAT
TTCACACCGCATA
[95 nt withheld, positions 3654-3748]
T
[46 nt withheld, positions 3750-3795]
C
[141 nt withheld, positions 3797-3937]
CCTTTGACGTTGGAGTCCACGTTCTTT
[37 nt withheld, positions 3965-4001]
ACTCTATCTCGGGCTATTCTTTTGATTTATAAGGGATTTTGCCGATTTCGGTCTATTGGTTAAAAAATGA
GCTGATTTAACAAAAATTTAACGCGAATTTTAACAAAATATTAACGTTTACAATTTTATGGTGCACTCTC
AGTACAATCTGCTCTGATGCCGCATAGTTAAGCCAGCCCCGACACCCGCCAACACCCGCTGACGCGCCCT
GACGGGCTTGTCTGCTCCCGGCATCCGCTTACAGACAAGCTGTGACCGTCTCCGGGAGCTGCATGTGTCA
GAGGTTTTCACCGTCATCACCGAAACGCGCGAGACGAAAGGGCCTCGTGATACGCCTATTTTTATAGGTT
AATGTCATGATAATAATGGTTTCTTAGACGTCAGGTGGCACTTTTCGGGGAAATGTGCGCGGAACCCCTA
TTTGTTTATTTTTCTAAATACATTCAAATATGTATCCGCTCATGAGACAATAACCCTGATAAATGCTTCA
ATAATATTGAAAAAGGAAGAGTATGAGTATTCAACATTTCCGTGTCGCCCTTATTCCCTTTTTTGCGGCA
TTTTGCCTTCCTGTTTTTGCTCACCCAGAAACGCTGGTGAAAGTAAAAGATGCTGAAGATCAGTTGGGTG
CACGAGTGGGTTACATCGAACTGGATCTCAACAGCGGTAAGATCCTTGAGAGTTTTCGCCCCGAAGAACG
TTTTCCAATGATGAGCACTTTTAAAGTTCTGCTATGTGGCGCGGTATTATCCCGTATTGACGCCGGGCAA
GAGCAACTCGGTCGCCGCATACACTATTCTCAGAATGACTTGGTTGAGTACTCACCAGTCACAGAAAAGC
ATCTTACGGATGGCATGACAGTAAGAGAATTATGCAGTGCTGCCATAACCATGAGTGATAACACTGCGGC
CAACTTACTTCTGACAACGATCGGAGGACCGAAGGAGCTAACCGCTTTTTTGCACAACATGGGGGATCAT
GTAACTCGCCTTGATCGTTGGGAACCGGAGCTGAATGAAGCCATACCAAACGACGAGCGTGACACCACGA
TGCCTGTAGCAATGGCAACAACGTTGCGCAAACTATTAACTGGCGAACTACTTACTCTAGCTTCCCGGCA
ACAATTAATAGACTGGATGGAGGCGGATAAAGTTGCAGGACCACTTCTGCGCTCGGCCCTTCCGGCTGGC
TGGTTTATTGCTGATAAATCTGGAGCCGGTGAGCGTGGGTCTCGCGGTATCATTGCAGCACTGGGGCCAG
ATGGTAAGCCCTCCCGTATCGTAGTTATCTACACGACGGGGAGTCAGGCAACTATGGATGAACGAAATAG
ACAGATCGCTGAGATAGGTGCCTCACTGATTAAGCATTGGTAACTGTCAGACCAAGTTTACTCATATATA
CTTTAGATTGATTTAAAACTTCATTTTTAATTTAAAAGGATCTAGGTGAAGATCCTTTTTGATAATCTCA
TGACCAAAATCCCTTAACGTGAGTTTTCGTTCCACTGAGCGTCAGACCCCGTAGAAAAGATCAAAGGATC
TTCTTGAGATCCTTTTTTTCTGCGCGTAATCTGCTGCTTGCAAACAAAAAAACCACCGCTACCAGCGGTG
GTTTGTTTGCCGGATCAAGAGCTACCAACTCTTTTTCCGAAGGTAACTGGCTTCAGCAGAGCGCAGATAC
CAAATACTGTTCTTCTAGTGTAGCCGTAGTTAGGCCACCACTTCAAGAACTCTGTAGCACCGCCTACATA
CCTCGCTCTGCTAATCCTGTTACCAGTGGCTGCTGCCAGTGGCGATAAGTCGTGTCTTACCGGGTTGGAC
TCAAGACGATAGTTACCGGATAAGGCGCAGCGGTCGGGCTGAACGGGGGGTTCGTGCACACAGCCCAGCT
TGGAGCGAACGACCTACACCGAACTGAGATACCTACAGCGTGAGCTATGAGAAAGCGCCACGCTTCCCGA
AGGGAGAAAGGCGGACAGGTATCCGGTAAGCGGCAGGGTCGGAACAGGAGAGCGCACGAGGGAGCTTCCA
GGGGGAAACGCCTGGTATCTTTATAGTCCTGTCGGGTTTCGCCACCTCTGACTTGAGCGTCGATTTTTGT
GATGCTCGTCAGGGGGGCGGAGCCTATGGAAAAACGCCAGCAACGCGGCCTTTTTACGGTTCCTGGCCTT
TTGCTGGCCTTTTGCTCACATGTCCTGCAGGCAGCTGCGCGCTCGCTCGCTCACTGAGGCCGCCCGGGCG
TCGGGCGACCTTTGGTCGCCCGGCCTCAGTGAGCGAGCGAGCGCGCAGAGAGGGAGTGGCCAACTCCATC
ACTAGGGGTTCCTGCGGCCGCTCGGTCCGCACGTGAGATCTCATGCCTGCTATTGTCTTCCCAATCCTCC
CCCTTGCATCTAAGGCTGGTATGACCTCGAGACCCCTCCAGCACTCCTTCGTTCAGCCATAGAACAAGGA
GACACAGATAAAGTCTGGAGCCGGGCCCAGGTACCTGAGGCTCAGAGATGAGCCCGCAGCGAAGCTGACA
ACTGACTCATTCCTCCGACACTCTCCCACCCTCCCAGCTAAGGAGGTGTCTGATGTGAACATGTTCTGCC
TCTTTGTTGCCTGCTGTTGGGGGCGAGGGCTTTGGGTGGATTTTGAAGAGCAATTATGCTTATTACTGGT
TAGGATTTCTCTGTTTGCTGAGTGCATTAACTTTTAGCGCTTCCCATCACTCATTCTTCTTCACACCCTC
TTGTCAGTTACAAATGTGCAGGTGGAGAGCCACGAAAAAACCCTGCAGCAACGGCAACAGAAATCACAGC
AACAACAACAAATGAACAGAAAGGATAGAAAGCAGATACTCAAAGATGGAGAAAAAGATACTCCCGAGAG
GCTGAGCTCGGGCTGGGCATAAAAGTCAGGGCAGAGCCATCTATTGCTTACATTTGCTTCTGGGATCCAC
CCGCCACCATGCTGCAGAACGAGCTTGCTCTTAAGTTGGCTGGACTTGATATTAACAAGACTGGAGGAGG
TTCTCATCATCATCATCATCATGGTATGGCAAGCATGACTGGTGGACAGCAAATGGGTCGGGATCTGTAC
GACGATGACGATAAGGATCTCGCAACAATGGTCGACTCATCACGTCGTAAGTGGAATAAGGCTGTTGCGT
CGAGCTGACCAAGGT
